Addgene plasmid #237892: pX601-AAV-CMV-NLS-SaCas9-NLS-3xHA-bGHpA;U6-Cre-3
Purpose: Cre-KO AAV vector#3 containing SaCas9 and its sgRNA targeting Cre
Depositing lab: Rui Lin. Depositing organization: National Institute of Biological Sciences, Beijing. Publication: Ultrabright chemical labeling enables rapid neural connectivity profiling in large tissue samples. Zhong S, Zhang X, Gao X, Li Z, Huang L, Guo Q, Gong R, Ren J, Luo M, Lin R. Neuron. 2025 Sep 18:S0896-6273(25)00657-9. doi: 10.1016/j.neuron.2025.08.022. PubMed 40972576.
Backbone
  Vector backbone: pX601
  Total vector size (bp): 7449
  Vector type: Mammalian Expression, AAV, CRISPR
Growth in bacteria
  Bacterial resistance: Ampicillin, 100 μg/mL
  Growth temperature: 37°C
  Growth strain: NEB Stable
  Copy number: High Copy
Gene/Insert
  Gene/Insert name: sgRNA-Cre
  Species: Synthetic
  Insert size (bp): 22
  Promoter: U6
  Cloning method: Unknown
  Sequencing primers: 5′ GACTATCATATGCTTACCGT
Terms and licenses: Academic/Nonprofit Terms; Industry Terms: Not Available to Industry
How to cite: pX601-AAV-CMV-NLS-SaCas9-NLS-3xHA-bGHpA;U6-Cre-3 was a gift from Rui Lin (Addgene plasmid # 237892 ; http://n2t.net/addgene:237892 ; RRID:Addgene_237892)
