[The description below was written by a language model from this plasmid's Addgene catalogue record and pLannotate feature annotations shown in this document.]
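Description:
pX601-AAV-CMV-NLS-SaCas9-NLS-3xHA-bGHpA;U6-Cre-3 is a 7,449 bp all-in-one AAV transfer plasmid built on the pX601 backbone. It carries both Staphylococcus aureus Cas9 and a single guide RNA directed against the Cre recombinase coding sequence. In bacteria it replicates from a high-copy ColE1/pUC-type origin and is selected with ampicillin through the bla gene. An f1 phage origin is also present in the backbone. The annotation shows one complete AAV2 inverted terminal repeat downstream of the guide cassette, while the upstream repeat is detected only as short fragments. This may simply reflect how hard these repeats are to sequence and annotate, but the record does not resolve it.

Between the ITRs sit two expression units. The CMV immediate-early enhancer and promoter drive the SaCas9 open reading frame, which spans the numbering origin of the circular sequence. The reading frame is followed by a nucleoplasmin bipartite nuclear localization signal and a 3xHA epitope tag for detection, and it ends at the bovine growth hormone polyadenylation signal. The construct name indicates a second NLS at the N-terminus, although the feature table does not annotate it separately. Downstream, a human U6 RNA polymerase III promoter transcribes the 22 bp synthetic Cre-targeting spacer fused to the SaCas9 guide scaffold. The compact size of SaCas9 allows nuclease and guide to fit within a single AAV genome.

The plasmid is described as the third in a set of Cre-knockout AAV vectors. Once packaged into AAV, or transfected directly, it is meant to disrupt a Cre gene in mammalian cells. It comes from work on neural connectivity profiling.
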