Features (pLannotate 1.2.2; 20 found; start..end, strand, type, name):
   2313..2360    +  CDS            nucleoplasmin NLS: bipartite nuclear localization signal from nucleoplasmin
   2367..2383    +  CDS            3xHA (fragment): three tandem HA epitope tags
   2394..2410    +  CDS            3xHA (fragment): three tandem HA epitope tags
   2421..2449    +  CDS            3xHA (fragment): three tandem HA epitope tags
   2481..2592    +  polyA_signal   bGH poly(A) signal: bovine growth hormone polyadenylation signal
   2695..2935    +  promoter       U6 promoter: RNA polymerase III promoter for human U6 snRNA
   2967..3042    +  misc_RNA       Sa gRNA scaffold: guide RNA scaffold for the Staphylococcus aureus CRISPR/Cas9 system
   3056..3196    +  repeat_region  AAV2 ITR: inverted terminal repeat of adeno-associated virus serotype 2 inverted
   3201..3252    -  misc_feature   bom (fragment): basis of mobility region from pBR322
   3271..3726    +  rep_origin     f1 ori (sequence partly withheld): f1 bacteriophage origin of replication; arrow indicates direction of (+) strand synthesis
   3727..3776    -  misc_feature   bom (fragment): basis of mobility region from pBR322
   3878..3913    -  CDS            rop (fragment): Rop protein, which maintains plasmids at low copy number; rop
   4008..4112    +  promoter       AmpR promoter: bla
   4113..4973    +  CDS            AmpR: β-lactamase; bla; confers resistance to ampicillin, carbenicillin, and related antibiotics
   5144..5732    +  rep_origin     ori: high-copy-number ColE1/pMB1/pBR322/pUC origin of replication
   5805..5832    +  repeat_region  AAV2 ITR (fragment): inverted terminal repeat of adeno-associated virus serotype 2 inverted
   5861..5888    +  repeat_region  AAV2 ITR (fragment): inverted terminal repeat of adeno-associated virus serotype 2 inverted
   5947..6326    +  enhancer       CMV enhancer: human cytomegalovirus immediate early enhancer
   6327..6530    +  promoter       CMV promoter: human cytomegalovirus (CMV) immediate early promoter
   6606..2312    +  CDS            cas9 (across the origin): CAS9_STAAU - Experimental evidence at protein level: Swiss-Prot protein existence level 1. CRISPR (clustered regularly interspaced short palindromic repeat) is an adaptive immune system that provides protection against mobile genetic elements (viruses, transposable elements and conjugative plasmids). CRISPR clusters contain spacers, sequences complementary to antecedent mobile elements, and target invading nucleic acids. CRISPR clusters are transcribed and processed into CRISPR RNA (crRNA). In type II CRISPR systems correct processing of pre-crRNA requires a trans- encoded small RNA (tracrRNA)
>Addgene plasmid #237892 | pX601-AAV-CMV-NLS-SaCas9-NLS-3xHA-bGHpA;U6-Cre-3 | addgene full sequence | sequence record 481792 | Addgene NGS Result
TCATCGAGAACGTGTTCAAGCAGAAGAAGAAGCCCACCCTGAAGCAGATCGCCAAAGAAATCCTCGTGAA
CGAAGAGGATATTAAGGGCTACAGAGTGACCAGCACCGGCAAGCCCGAGTTCACCAACCTGAAGGTGTAC
CACGACATCAAGGACATTACCGCCCGGAAAGAGATTATTGAGAACGCCGAGCTGCTGGATCAGATTGCCA
AGATCCTGACCATCTACCAGAGCAGCGAGGACATCCAGGAAGAACTGACCAATCTGAACTCCGAGCTGAC
CCAGGAAGAGATCGAGCAGATCTCTAATCTGAAGGGCTATACCGGCACCCACAACCTGAGCCTGAAGGCC
ATCAACCTGATCCTGGACGAGCTGTGGCACACCAACGACAACCAGATCGCTATCTTCAACCGGCTGAAGC
TGGTGCCCAAGAAGGTGGACCTGTCCCAGCAGAAAGAGATCCCCACCACCCTGGTGGACGACTTCATCCT
GAGCCCCGTCGTGAAGAGAAGCTTCATCCAGAGCATCAAAGTGATCAACGCCATCATCAAGAAGTACGGC
CTGCCCAACGACATCATTATCGAGCTGGCCCGCGAGAAGAACTCCAAGGACGCCCAGAAAATGATCAACG
AGATGCAGAAGCGGAACCGGCAGACCAACGAGCGGATCGAGGAAATCATCCGGACCACCGGCAAAGAGAA
CGCCAAGTACCTGATCGAGAAGATCAAGCTGCACGACATGCAGGAAGGCAAGTGCCTGTACAGCCTGGAA
GCCATCCCTCTGGAAGATCTGCTGAACAACCCCTTCAACTATGAGGTGGACCACATCATCCCCAGAAGCG
TGTCCTTCGACAACAGCTTCAACAACAAGGTGCTCGTGAAGCAGGAAGAAAACAGCAAGAAGGGCAACCG
GACCCCATTCCAGTACCTGAGCAGCAGCGACAGCAAGATCAGCTACGAAACCTTCAAGAAGCACATCCTG
AATCTGGCCAAGGGCAAGGGCAGAATCAGCAAGACCAAGAAAGAGTATCTGCTGGAAGAACGGGACATCA
ACAGGTTCTCCGTGCAGAAAGACTTCATCAACCGGAACCTGGTGGATACCAGATACGCCACCAGAGGCCT
GATGAACCTGCTGCGGAGCTACTTCAGAGTGAACAACCTGGACGTGAAAGTGAAGTCCATCAATGGCGGC
TTCACCAGCTTTCTGCGGCGGAAGTGGAAGTTTAAGAAAGAGCGGAACAAGGGGTACAAGCACCACGCCG
AGGACGCCCTGATCATTGCCAACGCCGATTTCATCTTCAAAGAGTGGAAGAAACTGGACAAGGCCAAAAA
AGTGATGGAAAACCAGATGTTCGAGGAAAAGCAGGCCGAGAGCATGCCCGAGATCGAAACCGAGCAGGAG
TACAAAGAGATCTTCATCACCCCCCACCAGATCAAGCACATTAAGGACTTCAAGGACTACAAGTACAGCC
ACCGGGTGGACAAGAAGCCTAATAGAGAGCTGATTAACGACACCCTGTACTCCACCCGGAAGGACGACAA
GGGCAACACCCTGATCGTGAACAATCTGAACGGCCTGTACGACAAGGACAATGACAAGCTGAAAAAGCTG
ATCAACAAGAGCCCCGAAAAGCTGCTGATGTACCACCACGACCCCCAGACCTACCAGAAACTGAAGCTGA
TTATGGAACAGTACGGCGACGAGAAGAATCCCCTGTACAAGTACTACGAGGAAACCGGGAACTACCTGAC
CAAGTACTCCAAAAAGGACAACGGCCCCGTGATCAAGAAGATTAAGTATTACGGCAACAAACTGAACGCC
CATCTGGACATCACCGACGACTACCCCAACAGCAGAAACAAGGTCGTGAAGCTGTCCCTGAAGCCCTACA
GATTCGACGTGTACCTGGACAATGGCGTGTACAAGTTCGTGACCGTGAAGAATCTGGATGTGATCAAAAA
AGAAAACTACTACGAAGTGAATAGCAAGTGCTATGAGGAAGCTAAGAAGCTGAAGAAGATCAGCAACCAG
GCCGAGTTTATCGCCTCCTTCTACAACAACGATCTGATCAAGATCAACGGCGAGCTGTATAGAGTGATCG
GCGTGAACAACGACCTGCTGAACCGGATCGAAGTGAACATGATCGACATCACCTACCGCGAGTACCTGGA
AAACATGAACGACAAGAGGCCCCCCAGGATCATTAAGACAATCGCCTCCAAGACCCAGAGCATTAAGAAG
TACAGCACAGACATTCTGGGCAACCTGTATGAAGTGAAATCTAAGAAGCACCCTCAGATCATCAAAAAGG
GCAAAAGGCCGGCGGCCACGAAAAAGGCCGGCCAGGCAAAAAAGAAAAAGGGATCCTACCCATACGATGT
TCCAGATTACGCTTACCCATACGATGTTCCAGATTACGCTTACCCATACGATGTTCCAGATTACGCTTAA
GAATTCCTAGAGCTCGCTGATCAGCCTCGACTGTGCCTTCTAGTTGCCAGCCATCTGTTGTTTGCCCCTC
CCCCGTGCCTTCCTTGACCCTGGAAGGTGCCACTCCCACTGTCCTTTCCTAATAAAATGAGGAAATTGCA
TCGCATTGTCTGAGTAGGTGTCATTCTATTCTGGGGGGTGGGGTGGGGCAGGACAGCAAGGGGGAGGATT
GGGAAGAGAATAGCAGGCATGCTGGGGAGGTACCGAGGGCCTATTTCCCATGATTCCTTCATATTTGCAT
ATACGATACAAGGCTGTTAGAGAGATAATTGGAATTAATTTGACTGTAAACACAAAGATATTAGTACAAA
ATACGTGACGTAGAAAGTAATAATTTCTTGGGTAGTTTGCAGTTTTAAAATTATGTTTTAAAATGGACTA
TCATATGCTTACCGTAACTTGAAAGTATTTCGATTTCTTGGCTTTATATATCTTGTGGAAAGGACGAAAC
ACCGTGGCAATTTCGGCTATACGTAAGTTTTAGTACTCTGGAAACAGAATCTACTAAAACAAGGCAAAAT
GCCGTGTTTATCTCGTCAACTTGTTGGCGAGATTTTTGCGGCCGCAGGAACCCCTAGTGATGGAGTTGGC
CACTCCCTCTCTGCGCGCTCGCTCGCTCACTGAGGCCGGGCGACCAAAGGTCGCCCGACGCCCGGGCTTT
GCCCGGGCGGCCTCAGTGAGCGAGCGAGCGCGCAGCTGCCTGCAGGGGCGCCTGATGCGGTATTTTCTCC
TTACGCATCTGTGCGGTATTTCACACCGCATA
[95 nt withheld, positions 3253-3347]
T
[46 nt withheld, positions 3349-3394]
C
[141 nt withheld, positions 3396-3536]
CCTTTGACGTTGGAGTCCACGTTCTTT
[37 nt withheld, positions 3564-3600]
ACTCTATCTCGGGCTATTCTTTTGATTTATAAGGGATTTTGCCGATTTCGGTCTATTGGTTAAAAAATGA
GCTGATTTAACAAAAATTTAACGCGAATTTTAACAAAATATTAACGTTTACAATTTTATGGTGCACTCTC
AGTACAATCTGCTCTGATGCCGCATAGTTAAGCCAGCCCCGACACCCGCCAACACCCGCTGACGCGCCCT
GACGGGCTTGTCTGCTCCCGGCATCCGCTTACAGACAAGCTGTGACCGTCTCCGGGAGCTGCATGTGTCA
GAGGTTTTCACCGTCATCACCGAAACGCGCGAGACGAAAGGGCCTCGTGATACGCCTATTTTTATAGGTT
AATGTCATGATAATAATGGTTTCTTAGACGTCAGGTGGCACTTTTCGGGGAAATGTGCGCGGAACCCCTA
TTTGTTTATTTTTCTAAATACATTCAAATATGTATCCGCTCATGAGACAATAACCCTGATAAATGCTTCA
ATAATATTGAAAAAGGAAGAGTATGAGTATTCAACATTTCCGTGTCGCCCTTATTCCCTTTTTTGCGGCA
TTTTGCCTTCCTGTTTTTGCTCACCCAGAAACGCTGGTGAAAGTAAAAGATGCTGAAGATCAGTTGGGTG
CACGAGTGGGTTACATCGAACTGGATCTCAACAGCGGTAAGATCCTTGAGAGTTTTCGCCCCGAAGAACG
TTTTCCAATGATGAGCACTTTTAAAGTTCTGCTATGTGGCGCGGTATTATCCCGTATTGACGCCGGGCAA
GAGCAACTCGGTCGCCGCATACACTATTCTCAGAATGACTTGGTTGAGTACTCACCAGTCACAGAAAAGC
ATCTTACGGATGGCATGACAGTAAGAGAATTATGCAGTGCTGCCATAACCATGAGTGATAACACTGCGGC
CAACTTACTTCTGACAACGATCGGAGGACCGAAGGAGCTAACCGCTTTTTTGCACAACATGGGGGATCAT
GTAACTCGCCTTGATCGTTGGGAACCGGAGCTGAATGAAGCCATACCAAACGACGAGCGTGACACCACGA
TGCCTGTAGCAATGGCAACAACGTTGCGCAAACTATTAACTGGCGAACTACTTACTCTAGCTTCCCGGCA
ACAATTAATAGACTGGATGGAGGCGGATAAAGTTGCAGGACCACTTCTGCGCTCGGCCCTTCCGGCTGGC
TGGTTTATTGCTGATAAATCTGGAGCCGGTGAGCGTGGAAGCCGCGGTATCATTGCAGCACTGGGGCCAG
ATGGTAAGCCCTCCCGTATCGTAGTTATCTACACGACGGGGAGTCAGGCAACTATGGATGAACGAAATAG
ACAGATCGCTGAGATAGGTGCCTCACTGATTAAGCATTGGTAACTGTCAGACCAAGTTTACTCATATATA
CTTTAGATTGATTTAAAACTTCATTTTTAATTTAAAAGGATCTAGGTGAAGATCCTTTTTGATAATCTCA
TGACCAAAATCCCTTAACGTGAGTTTTCGTTCCACTGAGCGTCAGACCCCGTAGAAAAGATCAAAGGATC
TTCTTGAGATCCTTTTTTTCTGCGCGTAATCTGCTGCTTGCAAACAAAAAAACCACCGCTACCAGCGGTG
GTTTGTTTGCCGGATCAAGAGCTACCAACTCTTTTTCCGAAGGTAACTGGCTTCAGCAGAGCGCAGATAC
CAAATACTGTTCTTCTAGTGTAGCCGTAGTTAGGCCACCACTTCAAGAACTCTGTAGCACCGCCTACATA
CCTCGCTCTGCTAATCCTGTTACCAGTGGCTGCTGCCAGTGGCGATAAGTCGTGTCTTACCGGGTTGGAC
TCAAGACGATAGTTACCGGATAAGGCGCAGCGGTCGGGCTGAACGGGGGGTTCGTGCACACAGCCCAGCT
TGGAGCGAACGACCTACACCGAACTGAGATACCTACAGCGTGAGCTATGAGAAAGCGCCACGCTTCCCGA
AGGGAGAAAGGCGGACAGGTATCCGGTAAGCGGCAGGGTCGGAACAGGAGAGCGCACGAGGGAGCTTCCA
GGGGGAAACGCCTGGTATCTTTATAGTCCTGTCGGGTTTCGCCACCTCTGACTTGAGCGTCGATTTTTGT
GATGCTCGTCAGGGGGGCGGAGCCTATGGAAAAACGCCAGCAACGCGGCCTTTTTACGGTTCCTGGCCTT
TTGCTGGCCTTTTGCTCACATGTCCTGCAGGCAGCTGCGCGCTCGCTCGCTCACTGAGGCCGCCCGGGCG
TCGGGCGACCTTTGGTCGCCCGGCCTCAGTGAGCGAGCGAGCGCGCAGAGAGGGAGTGGCCAACTCCATC
ACTAGGGGTTCCTGCGGCCTCTAGACTCGAGGCGTTGACATTGATTATTGACTAGTTATTAATAGTAATC
AATTACGGGGTCATTAGTTCATAGCCCATATATGGAGTTCCGCGTTACATAACTTACGGTAAATGGCCCG
CCTGGCTGACCGCCCAACGACCCCCGCCCATTGACGTCAATAATGACGTATGTTCCCATAGTAACGCCAA
TAGGGACTTTCCATTGACGTCAATGGGTGGAGTATTTACGGTAAACTGCCCACTTGGCAGTACATCAAGT
GTATCATATGCCAAGTACGCCCCCTATTGACGTCAATGACGGTAAATGGCCCGCCTGGCATTATGCCCAG
TACATGACCTTATGGGACTTTCCTACTTGGCAGTACATCTACGTATTAGTCATCGCTATTACCATGGTGA
TGCGGTTTTGGCAGTACATCAATGGGCGTGGATAGCGGTTTGACTCACGGGGATTTCCAAGTCTCCACCC
CATTGACGTCAATGGGAGTTTGTTTTGGCACCAAAATCAACGGGACTTTCCAAAATGTCGTAACAACTCC
GCCCCATTGACGCAAATGGGCGGTAGGCGTGTACGGTGGGAGGTCTATATAAGCAGAGCTCTCTGGCTAA
CTACCGGTGCCACCATGGCCCCAAAGAAGAAGCGGAAGGTCGGTATCCACGGAGTCCCAGCAGCCAAGCG
GAACTACATCCTGGGCCTGGACATCGGCATCACCAGCGTGGGCTACGGCATCATCGACTACGAGACACGG
GACGTGATCGATGCCGGCGTGCGGCTGTTCAAAGAGGCCAACGTGGAAAACAACGAGGGCAGGCGGAGCA
AGAGAGGCGCCAGAAGGCTGAAGCGGCGGAGGCGGCATAGAATCCAGAGAGTGAAGAAGCTGCTGTTCGA
CTACAACCTGCTGACCGACCACAGCGAGCTGAGCGGCATCAACCCCTACGAGGCCAGAGTGAAGGGCCTG
AGCCAGAAGCTGAGCGAGGAAGAGTTCTCTGCCGCCCTGCTGCACCTGGCCAAGAGAAGAGGCGTGCACA
ACGTGAACGAGGTGGAAGAGGACACCGGCAACGAGCTGTCCACCAAAGAGCAGATCAGCCGGAACAGCAA
GGCCCTGGAAGAGAAATACGTGGCCGAACTGCAGCTGGAACGGCTGAAGAAAGACGGCGAAGTGCGGGGC
AGCATCAACAGATTCAAGACCAGCGACTACGTGAAAGAAGCCAAACAGCTGCTGAAGGTGCAGAAGGCCT
ACCACCAGCTGGACCAGAGCTTCATCGACACCTACATCGACCTGCTGGAAACCCGGCGGACCTACTATGA
GGGACCTGGCGAGGGCAGCCCCTTCGGCTGGAAGGACATCAAAGAATGGTACGAGATGCTGATGGGCCAC
TGCACCTACTTCCCCGAGGAACTGCGGAGCGTGAAGTACGCCTACAACGCCGACCTGTACAACGCCCTGA
ACGACCTGAACAATCTCGTGATCACCAGGGACGAGAACGAGAAGCTGGAATATTACGAGAAGTTCCAGA
